>Addgene plasmid #152132 | pGBW-m4133227 | addgene full sequence | sequence record 297953 | Addgene NGS Result
CACCATGTTCGTCTTTCTTGTGTTACTCCCCCTGGTTTCGTCCCAGTGCGTGAACTTGACTACGCGAACC
CAACTGCCGCCAGCATATACAAATAGTTTCACCCGTGGAGTATACTACCCTGATAAAGTGTTTAGATCAA
GCGTACTACACTCTACTCAGGACCTGTTTCTCCCCTTCTTCTCCAATGTCACATGGTTTCATGCGATCCA
CGTTAGCGGCACCAACGGGACAAAGCGCTTTGACAACCCTGTGCTGCCATTCAATGATGGTGTGTATTTT
GCTTCTACCGAGAAGAGCAACATAATTCGGGGCTGGATCTTCGGAACTACCCTCGACAGTAAAACTCAGT
CATTGCTGATTGTGAATAACGCCACAAATGTCGTTATCAAGGTCTGTGAATTTCAATTCTGCAACGATCC
ATTCCTTGGGGTGTATTACCATAAAAATAATAAGTCCTGGATGGAGAGCGAATTTAGGGTATACTCGTCT
GCCAACAATTGTACTTTCGAGTATGTGTCTCAGCCCTTCTTAATGGATCTGGAAGGTAAACAGGGCAACT
TTAAGAACCTCCGCGAGTTTGTATTCAAAAATATAGACGGATACTTTAAGATTTATTCCAAGCACACACC
AATCAATTTGGTGCGGGATCTCCCGCAAGGGTTCAGCGCTCTGGAACCTCTAGTGGACCTCCCCATCGGC
ATTAACATCACAAGATTCCAGACGCTGTTAGCCCTGCATAGATCATACCTTACTCCCGGTGACAGTAGTT
CTGGGTGGACCGCAGGCGCGGCTGCATATTACGTGGGATATTTGCAGCCTCGGACGTTTCTGCTGAAATA
CAACGAGAACGGCACCATTACAGATGCCGTGGATTGCGCCCTTGACCCCCTAAGCGAAACTAAGTGTACG
CTTAAAAGCTTCACCGTCGAGAAGGGAATTTACCAGACTTCCAACTTTAGGGTCCAGCCGACAGAATCAA
TAGTTAGGTTCCCAAATATCACCAATTTGTGCCCTTTTGGGGAAGTCTTCAATGCTACACGATTTGCTTC
GGTTTATGCCTGGAACAGGAAGCGTATCTCAAATTGCGTCGCGGACTACAGCGTGCTCTATAATAGTGCA
AGTTTCTCGACCTTTAAATGTTATGGCGTGTCCCCGACCAAACTAAATGACCTCTGTTTTACAAACGTTT
ACGCCGATTCTTTTGTGATTCGCGGTGATGAGGTACGCCAAATCGCACCGGGCCAGACTGGCAAGATTGC
CGATTACAACTACAAGTTGCCTGACGACTTCACCGGATGTGTTATAGCCTGGAATAGCAATAATCTGGAT
TCTAAGGTCGGAGGTAACTATAACTACCTGTATAGACTGTTCCGTAAGTCAAACCTGAAACCCTTTGAGC
GGGACATCTCCACAGAGATTTACCAAGCAGGGTCTACCCCCTGCAATGGGGTTGAAGGATTCAATTGCTA
CTTTCCATTACAGAGCTACGGGTTCCAGCCTACGAACGGGGTTGGTTACCAGCCTTATAGGGTAGTGGTG
CTGTCGTTCGAACTGTTGCACGCTCCAGCTACAGTGTGCGGGCCTAAAAAATCAACTAACCTGGTTAAAA
ATAAGTGTGTTAATTTTAACTTCAATGGCTTAACCGGAACTGGAGTGCTCACGGAGTCAAACAAGAAATT
TCTACCGTTTCAGCAATTCGGGAGGGATATCGCAGACACTACGGACGCGGTCAGAGATCCACAGACCCTT
GAGATCCTTGACATAACACCCTGCTCTTTCGGAGGTGTCTCCGTAATTACACCAGGCACTAATACCTCTA
ATCAGGTGGCCGTGCTTTATCAGGATGTTAACTGTACAGAGGTCCCGGTGGCTATCCATGCCGACCAATT
GACACCTACGTGGCGCGTCTATTCTACCGGCTCCAACGTCTTCCAGACCCGGGCTGGATGCTTGATAGGC
GCAGAACACGTAAACAACTCTTACGAATGTGATATTCCCATTGGAGCCGGGATCTGCGCAAGCTACCAGA
CCCAAACAAACAGTCCCAGACGGGCTCGTAGCGTGGCCTCTCAGAGCATAATAGCCTATACCATGTCCCT
TGGCGCGGAGAATAGTGTGGCATACTCAAATAATAGCATCGCTATCCCCACTAACTTTACTATTTCCGTG
ACGACTGAGATTCTGCCAGTGTCTATGACTAAGACATCCGTGGATTGCACAATGTATATTTGTGGGGATT
CCACAGAGTGTAGCAACTTGTTGCTGCAATATGGATCATTCTGTACGCAGCTGAATCGCGCCCTCACCGG
CATCGCTGTGGAACAGGACAAGAACACTCAAGAGGTCTTTGCTCAGGTGAAGCAAATCTACAAGACCCCA
CCTATAAAAGACTTCGGGGGTTTTAACTTCTCGCAGATTCTCCCCGACCCCAGCAAGCCTTCAAAAAGGA
GCTTTATTGAGGACCTGTTGTTCAACAAGGTTACTTTAGCCGATGCCGGTTTTATCAAACAGTACGGCGA
CTGTCTTGGCGATATAGCAGCCCGGGATCTGATTTGCGCACAAAAATTCAATGGCCTTACCGTACTGCCA
CCCCTTCTCACCGACGAAATGATCGCGCAGTACACCTCCGCACTGCTGGCTGGGACCATCACTTCGGGAT
GGACCTTTGGGGCTGGTGCTGCTTTGCAAATTCCCTTCGCCATGCAGATGGCCTATCGATTCAATGGCAT
AGGGGTAACACAGAACGTATTGTATGAAAATCAAAAGCTAATCGCTAACCAGTTTAATTCAGCCATTGGT
AAGATCCAGGATTCACTCTCCAGTACAGCCTCTGCCCTGGGAAAGCTCCAGGACGTGGTCAACCAGAACG
CGCAGGCATTGAATACACTCGTCAAACAGCTGAGTAGCAATTTCGGCGCAATCAGTAGTGTCTTAAACGA
TATACTGAGTAGGCTTGATAAAGTAGAGGCCGAGGTCCAGATTGACAGACTAATCACGGGGCGTCTTCAG
AGTTTACAGACCTATGTGACCCAACAGCTGATCCGAGCAGCGGAAATTCGAGCAAGCGCGAACCTGGCCG
CTACTAAAATGAGTGAGTGCGTGCTGGGCCAAAGTAAACGAGTCGACTTTTGCGGCAAAGGGTATCATCT
CATGTCTTTCCCTCAGTCCGCCCCTCACGGTGTTGTTTTCCTCCACGTGACATACGTTCCCGCGCAGGAA
AAGAATTTTACTACGGCACCCGCTATTTGCCATGACGGAAAGGCTCATTTTCCACGGGAGGGAGTGTTCG
TTTCAAACGGGACACACTGGTTTGTAACTCAGCGGAACTTTTATGAGCCTCAAATCATCACGACAGACAA
TACCTTCGTGAGTGGCAACTGCGATGTAGTCATAGGCATTGTGAATAACACTGTTTATGATCCACTTCAG
CCGGAACTCGACAGCTTCAAAGAGGAATTGGATAAGTACTTTAAAAATCATACCAGTCCAGACGTAGATC
TCGGCGATATATCGGGCATTAACGCCAGTGTGGTCAATATACAAAAGGAGATTGACAGACTGAATGAAGT
AGCTAAGAACCTCAACGAATCTCTGATTGACCTGCAAGAGCTAGGGAAGTACGAGCAGTATATCAAATGG
CCATGGTACATATGGCTGGGTTTTATCGCGGGTCTTATTGCCATAGTCATGGTGACGATTATGTTGTGCT
GTATGACCTCCTGCTGTTCTTGTTTGAAAGGCTGCTGCTCCTGTGGTAGCTGTTGCAAATTCGATGAAGA
TGACTCTGAACCCGTGTTGAAAGGCGTTAAGCTACACTACACAGAAAACCTTTACTTTCAGTCGATGGAT
TATAAGGACCACGATGGAGACTACAAAGATCATGACATTGATTACAAGGACGACGATGACAAATAAGGAT
CCGCAGGCCTCTGCTAGCTTGACTGACTGAGATACAGCGTACCTTCAGCTCACAGACATGATAAGATACA
TTGATGAGTTTGGACAAACCACAACTAGAATGCAGTGAAAAAAATGCTTTATTTGTGAAATTTGTGATGC
TATTGCTTTATTTGTAACCATTATAAGCTGCAATAAACAAGTTAACAACAACAATTGCATTCATTTTATG
TTTCAGGTTCAGGGGGAGGTGTGGGAGGTTTTTTAAAGCAAGTAAAACCTCTACAAATGTGGTATTGGCC
CATCTCTATCGGTATCGTAGCATAACCCCTTGGGGCCTCTAAACGGGTCTTGAGGGGTTTTTTGTGCCCC
TCGGGCCGGATTGCTATCTACCGGCATTGGCGCAGAAAAAAATGCCTGATGCGACGCTGCGCGTCTTATA
CTCCCACATATGCCAGATTCAGCAACGGATACGGCTTCCCCAACTTGCCCACTTCCATACGTGTCCTCCT
TACCAGAAATTTATCCTTAAGGTCGTCAGCTATCCTGCAGGCGATCTCTCGATTTCGATCAAGACATTCC
TTTAATGGTCTTTTCTGGACACCACTAGGGGTCAGAAGTAGTTCATCAAACTTTCTTCCCTCCCTAATCT
CATTGGTTACCTTGGGCTATCGAAACTTAATTAACCAGTCAAGTCAGCTACTTGGCGAGATCGACTTGTC
TGGGTTTCGACTACGCTCAGAATTGCGTCAGTCAAGTTCGATCTGGTCCTTGCTATTGCACCCGTTCTCC
GATTACGAGTTTCATTTAAATCATGTGAGCAAAAGGCCAGCAAAAGGCCAGGAACCGTAAAAAGGCCGCG
TTGCTGGCGTTTTTCCATAGGCTCCGCCCCCCTGACGAGCATCACAAAAATCGACGCTCAAGTCAGAGGT
GGCGAAACCCGACAGGACTATAAAGATACCAGGCGTTTCCCCCTGGAAGCTCCCTCGTGCGCTCTCCTGT
TCCGACCCTGCCGCTTACCGGATACCTGTCCGCCTTTCTCCCTTCGGGAAGCGTGGCGCTTTCTCATAGC
TCACGCTGTAGGTATCTCAGTTCGGTGTAGGTCGTTCGCTCCAAGCTGGGCTGTGTGCACGAACCCCCCG
TTCAGCCCGACCGCTGCGCCTTATCCGGTAACTATCGTCTTGAGTCCAACCCGGTAAGACACGACTTATC
GCCACTGGCAGCAGCCACTGGTAACAGGATTAGCAGAGCGAGGTATGTAGGCGGTGCTACAGAGTTCTTG
AAGTGGTGGCCTAACTACGGCTACACTAGAAGAACAGTATTTGGTATCTGCGCTCTGCTGAAGCCAGTTA
CCTTCGGAAAAAGAGTTGGTAGCTCTTGATCCGGCAAACAAACCACCGCTGGTAGCGGTGGTTTTTTTGT
TTGCAAGCAGCAGATTACGCGCAGAAAAAAAGGATCTCAAGAAGATCCTTTGATCTTTTCTACGGGGTCT
GACGCTCAGTGGAACGAAAACTCACGTTAAGGGATTTTGGTCATGAGATTATCAAAAAGGATCTTCACCT
AGATCCTTTTAAATTAAAAATGAAGTTTTAAATCAATCTAAAGTATATATGAGTAAACTTGGTCTGACAG
TTACCAATGCTTAATCAGTGAGGCACCTATCTCAGCGATCTGTCTATTTCGTTCATCCATAGTTGCATTT
AAATTTCCGAACTCTCCAAGGCCCTCGTCGGAAAATCTTCAAACCTTTCGTCCGATCCATCTTGCAGGCT
ACCTCTCGAACGAACTATCGCAAGTCTCTTGGCCGGCCTTGCGCCTTGGCTATTGCTTGGCAGCGCCTAT
CGCCAGGTATTACTCCAATCCCGAATATCCGAGATCGGGATCACCCGAGAGAAGTTCAACCTACATCCTC
AATCCCGATCTATCCGAGATCCGAGGAATATCGAAATCGGGGCGCGCCTGGCCTCCGCGCCGGGTTTTGG
CGCCTCCCGCGGGCGCCCCCCTCGTCACGGCGAGCGCTGCCACGTCAGACGAAGGGCGCAGGAGCGTCCT
GATCCTTCCGCCCGGACGCTCAGGACAGCGGCCCGCTGCTCATAAGACTCGGCCTTAGAACCCCAGTATC
AGCAGAAGGACATTTTAGGACGGGACTTGGGTGACTCTAGGGCACTGGTTTTCTTTCCAGAGAGCGGAAC
AGGCGAGGAAAAGTAGTCCCTTCTCGGCGATTCTGCGGAGGGATCTCCGTGGGGCGGTGAACGCCGATGA
TTATATAAGGACGCGCCGGGTGTGGCACAGCTAGTTCCGTCGCAGCCGGGATTTGGGTCGCGGTTCTTGT
TTGTGGATCGCTGTGATCGTCACTTGGTGAGTAGCGGGCTGCTGGGCTGGCCGGGGCTTTCGTGGCCGCC
GGGCCGCTCGGTGGGACGGAAGCGTGTGGAGAGACCGCCAAGGGCTGTAGTCTGGGTCCGCGAGCAAGGT
TGCCCTGAACTGGGGGTTGGGGGGAGCGCAGCAAAATGGCGGCTGTTCCCGAGTCTTGAATGGAAGACGC
TTGTGAGGCGGGCTGTGAGGTCGTTGAAACAAGGTGGGGGGCATGGTGGGCGGCAAGAACCCAAGGTCTT
GAGCCCTTCGCTAATGCGGGAAAGCTCTTATTCGGGTGAGATGGGCTGGGCACCATCTGGGGACCCTGAC
GTGAAGTTTGTCACTGACTGGAGAACTCGGTTTGTCGTCTGTTGCGGGGGCGGCAGTTATGGCGGTGCCG
TTGGGCAGTGCACCCGTACCTTTGGGAGCGCGCGCCCTCGTCGTGTCGTGACGTCACCCGTTCTGTTGGC
TTATAATGCAGGGTGGGGCCACCTGCCGGTAGGTGTGCGGTAGGCTTTTCTCCGTCGCAGGACGCAGGGT
TCGGGCCTAGGGTAGGCTCTCCTGAATCGACAGGCGCCGGACCTCTGGTGAGGGGAGGGATAAGTGAGGC
GTCAGTTTCTTTGGTCGGTTTTATGTACCTATCTTCTTAAGTAGCTGAAGCTCCGGTTTTGAACTATGCG
CTCGGGGTTGGCGAGTGTGTTTTGTGAAGTTTTTTAGGCACCTTTTGAAATGTAATCATTTGGGTCAATA
TGTAATTTTCAGTGTTAGACTTGTAAATTGTCCGCTAAATTCTGGCCGTTTTTGGCTTTTTTGTTAGACA
ACATGGGTAAAAAGCCTGAACTCACCGCGACGTCTGTCGAGAAGTTTCTGATCGAAAAGTTCGACAGCGT
CTCCGACCTGATGCAGCTCTCGGAGGGCGAAGAATCTCGTGCTTTCAGCTTCGATGTAGGAGGGCGTGGA
TATGTCCTGCGGGTAAATAGCTGCGCCGATGGTTTCTACAAAGATCGTTATGTTTATCGGCACTTTGCAT
CCGCCGCGCTCCCGATTCCGGAAGTGCTTGACATTGGGGAGTTCAGCGAGAGCCTGACCTATTGCATCTC
CCGCCGTGCACAGGGTGTCACGTTGCAAGACCTGCCTGAAACCGAACTGCCCGCTGTTCTGCAGCCGGTC
GCGGAGGCAATGGATGCCATCGCTGCCGCCGATCTTAGCCAGACGAGCGGGTTCGGCCCATTCGGACCGC
AAGGAATCGGTCAATACACTACATGGCGTGATTTCATATGCGCGATTGCTGATCCCCATGTGTATCACTG
GCAAACTGTGATGGACGACACCGTCAGTGCGTCCGTCGCGCAGGCTCTCGATGAGCTGATGCTTTGGGCC
GAGGACTGCCCCGAAGTCCGGCACCTCGTGCACGCGGATTTCGGCTCCAACAATGTCCTGACGGACAATG
GCCGCATAACAGCGGTCATTGACTGGAGCGAGGCGATGTTCGGGGATTCCCAATACGAGGTCGCCAACAT
CTTCTTCTGGAGGCCGTGGTTGGCTTGTATGGAGCAGCAGACGCGCTACTTCGAGCGGAGGCATCCGGAG
CTTGCAGGATCGCCCCGGCTCCGGGCGTATATGCTCCGCATTGGTCTTGACCAACTCTATCAGAGCTTGG
TTGACGGCAATTTCGATGATGCAGCTTGGGCGCAGGGTCGATGCGACGCAATCGTCCGATCCGGAGCCGG
GACTGTCGGGCGTACACAAATCGCCCGCAGAAGCGCCGCCGTCTGGACCGATGGCTGTGTAGAAGTACTC
GCCGATAGTGGAAACCGACGCCCCAGCACTCGTCCGAGGGCAAAGGAATAAGCTAGTATGTAAGCCTAGT
CTTAGATAATAAAATCGCTATCCATCGAAGATGGATGTGTGTTGGTTTTTTGTGTGTGTAACGCTAGGCG
CGCCTGGTGTACCGAGAACGATCCTCTCAGTGCGAGTCTCGACGATCCATATCGTTGCTTGGCAGTCAGC
CAGTCGGAATCCAGCTTGGGACCCAGGAAGTCCAATCGTCAGATATTGTACTCAAGCCTGGTCACGGCAG
CGTACCGATCTGTTTAAACCTAGATATTGATAGTCTGATCGGTCAACGTATAATCGAGTCCTAGCTTTTG
CAAACATCTATCAAGAGACAGGATCAGCAGGAGGCTTTCGCATGAGTATTCAACATTTCCGTGTCGCCCT
TATTCCCTTTTTTGCGGCATTTTGCCTTCCTGTTTTTGCTCACCCAGAAACGCTGGTGAAAGTAAAAGAT
GCTGAAGATCAGTTGGGTGCGCGAGTGGGTTACATCGAACTGGATCTCAACAGCGGTAAGATCCTTGAGA
GTTTTCGCCCCGAAGAACGCTTTCCAATGATGAGCACTTTTAAAGTTCTGCTATGTGGCGCGGTATTATC
CCGTATTGACGCCGGGCAAGAGCAACTCGGTCGCCGCATACACTATTCTCAGAATGACTTGGTTGAGTAT
TCACCAGTCACAGAAAAGCATCTTACGGATGGCATGACAGTAAGAGAATTATGCAGTGCTGCCATAACCA
TGAGTGATAACACTGCGGCCAACTTACTTCTGACAACGATTGGAGGACCGAAGGAGCTAACCGCTTTTTT
GCACAACATGGGGGATCATGTAACTCGCCTTGATCGTTGGGAACCGGAGCTGAATGAAGCCATACCAAAC
GACGAGCGTGACACCACGATGCCTGTAGCAATGGCAACAACCTTGCGTAAACTATTAACTGGCGAACTAC
TTACTCTAGCTTCCCGGCAACAGTTGATAGACTGGATGGAGGCGGATAAAGTTGCAGGACCACTTCTGCG
CTCGGCCCTTCCGGCTGGCTGGTTTATTGCTGATAAATCTGGAGCCGGTGAGCGTGGGTCTCGCGGTATC
ATTGCAGCACTGGGGCCAGATGGTAAGCCCTCCCGTATCGTAGTTATCTACACGACGGGGAGTCAGGCAA
CTATGGATGAACGAAATAGACAGATCGCTGAGATAGGTGCCTCACTGATTAAGCATTGGTAACCGATTCT
AGGTGCATTGGCGCAGAAAAAAATGCCTGATGCGACGCTGCGCGTCTTATACTCCCACATATGCCAGATT
CAGCAACGGATACGGCTTCCCCAACTTGCCCACTTCCATACGTGTCCTCCTTACCAGAAATTTATCCTTA
AGATCCCGAATCGTTTAAACTCGACTCTGGCTCTATCGAATCTCCGTCGTTTCGAGCTTACGCGAACAGC
CGTGGCGCTCATTTGCTCGTCGGGCATCGAATCTCGTCAGCTATCGTCAGCTTACCTTTTTGGCAGCGAT
CGCGGCTCCCGACATCTTGGACCATTAGCTCCACAGGTATCTTCTTCCCTCTAGTGGTCATAACAGCAGC
TTCAGCTACCTCTCAATTCAAAAAACCCCTCAAGACCCGTTTAGAGGCCCCAAGGGGTTATGCTATCAAT
CGTTGCGTTACACACACAAAAAACCAACACACATCCATCTTCGATGGATAGCGATTTTATTATCTAACTG
CTGATCGAGTGTAGCCAGATCTAGTAATCAATTACGGGGTCATTAGTTCATAGCCCATATATGGAGTTCC
GCGTTACATAACTTACGGTAAATGGCCCGCCTGGCTGACCGCCCAACGACCCCCGCCCATTGACGTCAAT
AATGACGTATGTTCCCATAGTAACGCCAATAGGGACTTTCCATTGACGTCAATGGGTGGAGTATTTACGG
TAAACTGCCCACTTGGCAGTACATCAAGTGTATCATATGCCAAGTACGCCCCCTATTGACGTCAATGACG
GTAAATGGCCCGCCTGGCATTATGCCCAGTACATGACCTTATGGGACTTTCCTACTTGGCAGTACATCTA
CGTATTAGTCATCGCTATTACCATGCTGATGCGGTTTTGGCAGTACATCAATGGGCGTGGATAGCGGTTT
GACTCACGGGGATTTCCAAGTCTCCACCCCATTGACGTCAATGGGAGTTTGTTTTGGCACCAAAATCAAC
GGGACTTTCCAAAATGTCGTAACAACTCCGCCCCATTGACGCAAATGGGCGGTAGGCGTGTACGGTGGGA
GGTCTATATAAGCAGAGCTGGTTTAGTGAACCGTCAGATCAGATCTTTGTCGATCCTACCATCCACTCGA
CACACCCGCCAGCGGCCGC
Features (pLannotate 1.2.2; 20 found; start..end, strand, type, name):
      5..3823    +  CDS            S: SPIKE_SARS2 - Experimental evidence at protein level: Swiss-Prot protein existence level 1. [Spike glycoprotein]: May down-regulate host tetherin (BST2) by lysosomal degradation, thereby counteracting its antiviral activity. From Severe acute respiratory syndrome coronavirus 2 (2019-nCoV) (SARS-CoV-2).
   3890..3912    +  CDS            FLAG (fragment): FLAG® epitope tag, followed by an enterokinase cleavage site
   3982..4103    -  polyA_signal   SV40 poly(A) signal: SV40 polyadenylation signal
   4126..4195    -  CDS            large T antigen (fragment): large T antigen from SV40 (simian virus 40)
   4218..4264    +  terminator     T7 terminator: transcription terminator for bacteriophage T7 RNA polymerase
   4294..4430    +  terminator     rrnG terminator: transcription terminator from the E. coli ribosomal RNA rrnG operon (Albrechtsen et al., 1991)
   4475..4546    +  misc_feature   3' β-globin insulator: insulator downstream of the human β-globin locus (Farrell et al., 2002)
   4772..5360    -  rep_origin     ori: high-copy-number ColE1/pMB1/pBR322/pUC origin of replication
   5532..5596    -  CDS            bla(M) (fragment): β-lactamase lacking the signal sequence; bla(M); allows cytosolic expression of β-lactamase
   5860..7069    +  promoter       UbC promoter: human ubiquitin C promoter
   7079..8100    +  CDS            HygR (fragment): hygromycin B phosphotransferase confers resistance to hygromycin
   8128..8176    +  polyA_signal   poly(A) signal: synthetic polyadenylation signal
   8442..9302    +  CDS            AmpR: β-lactamase; bla; confers resistance to ampicillin, carbenicillin, and related antibiotics
   9315..9451    +  terminator     rrnG terminator: transcription terminator from the E. coli ribosomal RNA rrnG operon (Albrechtsen et al., 1991)
   9603..9674    +  misc_feature   5' β-globin insulator: insulator upstream of the human β-globin locus (Farrell et al., 2002)
   9679..9725    -  terminator     T7 terminator: transcription terminator for bacteriophage T7 RNA polymerase
   9743..9791    -  polyA_signal   poly(A) signal: synthetic polyadenylation signal
   9872..10175   +  enhancer       CMV enhancer: human cytomegalovirus immediate early enhancer
  10248..10265   -  promoter       CMV promoter (fragment): human cytomegalovirus (CMV) immediate early promoter
  10328..10379   +  promoter       CMVd2 promoter: truncated human cytomegalovirus (CMV) immediate early promoter that yields moderately reduced expression relative to the full-length promoter
