[The description below was written by a language model from this plasmid's Addgene catalogue record and pLannotate feature annotations shown in this document.]
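Description:
pGBW-m4133227 is a mammalian expression plasmid built on the pTwist_CMV_Hygro_6 backbone that carries the wild-type surface (spike) glycoprotein gene of SARS-CoV-2. It is propagated in E. coli as a high-copy plasmid through a ColE1/pUC-type origin and selected with ampicillin via a full-length β-lactamase gene. For selection in mammalian cells it carries a separate cassette in which the human ubiquitin C promoter drives hygromycin B phosphotransferase, followed by a synthetic polyadenylation signal.

The spike open reading frame of about 3.8 kb sits immediately downstream of the CMV immediate-early enhancer and promoter elements. The annotation software resolved the promoter only as fragments and a truncated CMVd2 form, whereas the catalogue entry simply lists CMV. According to the record, the backbone supplies a C-terminal tag consisting of a TEV protease-cleavable linker and a 3xFLAG epitope. The feature table detects a FLAG fragment just after the spike coding sequence, consistent with this, but does not annotate the TEV site separately. Such a tag allows detection or affinity capture of the protein, with optional removal by TEV cleavage. Transcripts are terminated by an SV40 polyadenylation signal. The expression unit is flanked by short 5' and 3' β-globin insulator elements together with T7 and rrnG bacterial terminators and an upstream synthetic poly(A) signal, an arrangement that generally helps shield the cassette from read-through transcription arising in neighbouring sequences.

The plasmid is intended for transient or hygromycin-selected stable expression of tagged full-length spike protein in mammalian cells. The record does not state specific downstream applications or the cloning method.
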