Addgene plasmid #152132: pGBW-m4133227
Purpose: Mammalian expression plasmid for SARS-CoV-2 surface glycoprotein (Spike protein)
Depositing lab: Ginkgo Bioworks & Benjie Chen. Depositing organization: Ginkgo Bioworks.
Backbone
  Vector backbone: pTwist_CMV_Hygro_6
  Backbone size w/o insert (bp): 6525
  Vector type: Mammalian Expression
  Selectable markers: Hygromycin
Growth in bacteria
  Bacterial resistance: Ampicillin, 100 μg/mL
  Growth temperature: 37°C
  Growth strain: DH5alpha
  Copy number: High Copy
Gene/Insert
  Gene/Insert name: SARS-CoV-2 S (surface glycoprotein) (alt names: Spike protein; S protein)
  Species: Severe acute respiratory syndrome coronavirus 2
  Insert size (bp): 3815
  Mutation: wt
  Entrez Gene: S (a.k.a. GU280_gp02, spike glycoprotein)
  Promoter: CMV
  Tag / fusion protein: Cleavable TEV;3xFlag (C terminal on backbone)
  Cloning method: Unknown
Resource information
  A portion of this plasmid was derived from a plasmid made by: GinkgoBioworks
Depositor comments: NCBI reference sequence: YP_009724390.1
How to cite: pGBW-m4133227 was a gift from Ginkgo Bioworks & Benjie Chen (Addgene plasmid # 152132 ; http://n2t.net/addgene:152132 ; RRID:Addgene_152132)
